>Addgene plasmid #162944 | C512-E22: attB5r-mClover3-nostop-attB1r | addgene full sequence | sequence record 330545 | Addgene NGS Result
AGCTCGAATTCTACAGTCACTAATACCATCTAAGTAGTTGATTCATAGTGACTGCATATGTTGTGTTTTA
CAGTATTATGTAGTCTGTTTTTTATGCAAAATCTAATTTAATATATTGATATTTATATCATTTTACGTTT
CTCGTTCAACTTTTGTATACAAAGTGGGACCGCATGGTGTCGAAGGGCGAAGAACTCTTTACCGGAGTGG
TGCCGATTCTGGTGGAACTGGACGGAGATGTCAACGGTCATAAGTTCTCCGTCCGGGGAGAAGGAGAGGG
CGATGCCACTAACGGGAAGCTCACGCTGAAATTCATCTGCACCACTGGGAAGCTTCCGGTGCCCTGGCCT
ACCCTCGTCACCACCTTCGGTTACGGGGTGGCCTGTTTCTCACGGTACCCAGACCACATGAAACAACATG
ACTTCTTTAAGTCCGCAATGCCCGAGGGATACGTGCAGGAACGCACCATCAGCTTCAAGGACGACGGCAC
TTACAAGACTAGAGCCGAAGTCAAGTTCGAGGGAGATACACTCGTGAACAGGATCGAACTGAAGGGCATT
GATTTCAAGGAGGACGGCAACATTCTGGGCCACAAGTTGGAGTACAACTTCAATTCCCACTACGTGTACA
TCACCGCGGACAAGCAGAAGAACTGCATCAAGGCCAACTTCAAGATCCGCCACAACGTGGAGGATGGATC
GGTCCAGCTGGCGGATCACTACCAGCAAAACACCCCCATTGGCGACGGTCCTGTGCTGCTGCCTGACAAC
CACTACCTGAGCCACCAGTCCAAGTTGTCCAAAGACCCGAATGAGAAGCGGGACCACATGGTGCTGCTGG
AATTCGTGACTGCCGCTGGAATCACCCATGGGATGGACGAGCTGTATAAGACAACTTTGTACAAAAAAGT
TGAACGAGAAACGTAAAATGATATAAATATCAATATATTAAATTAGATTTTGCATAAAAAACAGACTACA
TAATACTGTAAAACACAACATATGCAGTCACTATGAACCAACTACTTAGATGGTATTAGTGACCTGTAGA
ATTCGAGCTCTAGAGCTGCAGGGCGGCCGCGATATCCCCTATAGTGAGTCGTATTACATGGTCATAGCTG
TTTCCTGGCAGCTCTGGCCCGTGTCTCAAAATCTCTGATGTTACATTGCACAAGATCGGTACCCGGGGAT
CCTCTAGACCAGCCAGGACAGAAATGCCTCGACTTCGCTGCTACCCAAGGTTGCCGGGTGACGCACACCG
TGGAAACGGATGAAGGCACGAACCCAGTGGACATAAGCCTGTTCGGTTCGTAAGCTGTAATGCAAGTAGC
GTATGCGCTCACGCAACTGGTCCAGAACCTTGACCGAACGCAGCGGTGGTAACGGCGCAGTGGCGGTTTT
CATGGCTTGTTATGACTGTTTTTTTGGGGTACAGTCTATGCCTCGGGCATCCAAGCAGCAAGCGCGTTAC
GCCGTGGGTCGATGTTTGATGTTATGGAGCAGCAACGATGTTACGCAGCAGGGCAGTCGCCCTAAAACAA
AGTTAAACATTATGAGGGAAGCGGTGATCGCCGAAGTATCGACTCAACTATCAGAGGTAGTTGGCGTCAT
CGAGCGCCATCTCGAACCGACGTTGCTGGCCGTACATTTGTACGGCTCCGCAGTGGATGGCGGCCTGAAG
CCACACAGTGATATTGATTTGCTGGTTACGGTGACCGTAAGGCTTGATGAAACAACGCGGCGAGCTTTGA
TCAACGACCTTTTGGAAACTTCGGCTTCCCCTGGAGAGAGCGAGATTCTCCGCGCTGTAGAAGTCACCAT
TGTTGTGCACGACGACATCATTCCGTGGCGTTATCCAGCTAAGCGCGAACTGCAATTTGGAGAATGGCAG
CGCAATGACATTCTTGCAGGTATCTTCGAGCCAGCCACGATCGACATTGATCTGGCTATCTTGCTGACAA
AAGCAAGAGAACATAGCGTTGCCTTGGTAGGTCCAGCGGCGGAGGAACTCTTTGATCCGGTTCCTGAACA
GGATCTATTTGAGGCGCTAAATGAAACCTTAACGCTATGGAACTCGCCGCCCGACTGGGCTGGCGATGAG
CGAAATGTAGTGCTTACGTTGTCCCGCATTTGGTACAGCGCAGTAACCGGCAAAATCGCGCCGAAGGATG
TCGCTGCCGACTGGGCAATGGAGCGCCTGCCGGCCCAGTATCAGCCCGTCATACTTGAAGCTAGACAGGC
TTATCTTGGACAAGAAGAAGATCGCTTGGCCTCGCGCGCAGATCAGTTGGAAGAATTTGTCCACTACGTG
AAAGGCGAGATCACCAAGGTAGTCGGCAAATAACCCTCGAGCCACCCATGACCAAAATCCCTTAACGTGA
GTTACGCGTCGTTCCACTGAGCGTCAGACCCCGTAGAAAAGATCAAAGGATCTTCTTGAGATCCTTTTTT
TCTGCGCGTAATCTGCTGCTTGCAAACAAAAAAACCACCGCTACCAGCGGTGGTTTGTTTGCCGGATCAA
GAGCTACCAACTCTTTTTCCGAAGGTAACTGGCTTCAGCAGAGCGCAGATACCAAATACTGTTCTTCTAG
TGTAGCCGTAGTTAGGCCACCACTTCAAGAACTCTGTAGCACCGCCTACATACCTCGCTCTGCTAATCCT
GTTACCAGTGGCTGCTGCCAGTGGCGATAAGTCGTGTCTTACCGGGTTGGACTCAAGACGATAGTTACCG
GATAAGGCGCAGCGGTCGGGCTGAACGGGGGGTTCGTGCACACAGCCCAGCTTGGAGCGAACGACCTACA
CCGAACTGAGATACCTACAGCGTGAGCTATGAGAAAGCGCCACGCTTCCCGAAGGGAGAAAGGCGGACAG
GTATCCGGTAAGCGGCAGGGTCGGAACAGGAGAGCGCACGAGGGAGCTTCCAGGGGGAAACGCCTGGTAT
CTTTATAGTCCTGTCGGGTTTCGCCACCTCTGACTTGAGCGTCGATTTTTGTGATGCTCGTCAGGGGGGC
GGAGCCTATGGAAAAACGCCAGCAACGCGGCCTTTTTACGGTTCCTGGCCTTTTGCTGGCCTTTTGCTCA
CATGTTCTTTCCTGCGTTATCCCCTGATTCTGTGGATAACCGTATTACCGCTAGCCAGGAAGAGTTTGTA
GAAACGCAAAAAGGCCATCCGTCAGGATGGCCTTCTGCTTAGTTTGATGCCTGGCAGTTTATGGCGGGCG
TCCTGCCCGCCACCCTCCGGGCCGTTGCTTCACAACGTTCAAATCCGCTCCCGGCGGATTTGTCCTACTC
AGGAGAGCGTTCACCGACAAACAACAGATAAAACGAAAGGCCCAGTCTTCCGACTGAGCCTTTCGTTTTA
TTTGATGCCTGGCAGTTCCCTACTCTCGCGTTAACGCTACCATGG
Features (pLannotate 1.2.2; 11 found; start..end, strand, type, name):
     44..165     -  protein_bind   attR5: mutant version of attR; recombination site for the Gateway® LR reaction LR Clonase™
    174..890     +  CDS            mClover3: mClover3 is a basic (constitutively fluorescent) green/yellow fluorescent protein published in 2016, derived from Aequorea victoria. It is reported to be a rapidly-maturing monomer with high acid sensitivity.
    891..1015    +  protein_bind   attR1: mutant version of attR; recombination site for the Gateway® LR reaction LR Clonase™
   1088..1106    -  promoter       T7 promoter: promoter for bacteriophage T7 RNA polymerase
   1176..1198    +  misc_feature   MCS (fragment): pUC18/19 multiple cloning site
   1290..1313    +  promoter       Pc promoter (fragment): intI1 (promoter lies within the coding sequence); class 1 integron promoter
   1489..1545    +  CDS            GmR (fragment): gentamycin acetyltransferase; aacC1; confers resistance to gentamycin
   1552..2343    +  CDS            SmR: aminoglycoside adenylyltransferase (Murphy, 1985); aadA; confers resistance to spectinomycin and streptomycin
   2436..3024    +  rep_origin     ori: high-copy-number ColE1/pMB1/pBR322/pUC origin of replication
   3159..3186    -  terminator     rrnB T2 terminator: transcription terminator T2 from the E. coli rrnB gene
   3318..3361    +  terminator     rrnB T1 terminator: Escherichia coli rrnB; transcription terminator T1 from the E. coli rrnB gene
