[The description below was written by a language model from this plasmid's Addgene catalogue record and pLannotate feature annotations shown in this document.]
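Description:
C512-E22: attB5r-mClover3-nostop-attB1r is a small (about 3.4 kb) Gateway entry clone built in the pDonr235 backbone and intended as a modular part for combinatorial, multi-fragment Gateway assembly rather than for direct expression. It is maintained in E. coli as a high-copy plasmid through a ColE1/pUC-type origin and is selected with spectinomycin via the aadA (SmR) aminoglycoside adenylyltransferase gene. Short fragments of a class 1 integron Pc promoter and a gentamicin acetyltransferase gene lie just upstream of the marker and appear to be remnants of the resistance cassette's origin. rrnB T1 and T2 terminators flank the cloning region, insulating it from read-through transcription, and a T7 promoter annotated downstream of the insert on the opposite strand most likely serves as a priming site.

The payload is the coding sequence of mClover3, a monomeric green/yellow fluorescent protein derived from Aequorea victoria GFP, cloned without a stop codon so that translation can continue into a downstream partner. The insert is bounded by recombination sites annotated as attR5 and attR1, consistent with the product of recombining an attB5r/attB1r-flanked fragment into a MultiSite-style donor vector. In a multi-fragment LR reaction these sites position mClover3 immediately upstream of a gene of interest carried in a standard attL1-containing entry clone, giving an in-frame N-terminal mClover3 fusion in the chosen destination vector. No promoter driving mClover3 is present in this plasmid; expression elements are supplied by other entry clones or by the destination vector. It is typically used to generate fluorescently tagged proteins for localisation or expression monitoring.
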