Addgene plasmid #162944: C512-E22: attB5r-mClover3-nostop-attB1r
Purpose: Gateway attB5r/attB1r entry clone for generation of N-terminal mClover3 fusion proteins
Depositing lab: Dominic Esposito. Depositing organization: National Cancer Institute (NCI). Publication: Combinatorial assembly of clone libraries using site-specific recombination. Wall VE, Garvey LA, Mehalko JL, Procter LV, Esposito D. Methods Mol Biol. 2014;1116:193-208. doi: 10.1007/978-1-62703-764-8_14. PubMed 24395366.
Backbone
  Vector backbone: pDonr235
  Vector type: Synthetic Biology
Growth in bacteria
  Bacterial resistance: Spectinomycin, 50 μg/mL
  Growth temperature: 37°C
  Growth strain: DH5alpha
  Copy number: High Copy
Gene/Insert
  Gene/Insert name: monomeric Clover3 fluorescent protein (alt name: mClover3)
  Species: Synthetic
  Cloning method: Gateway Cloning
Terms and licenses: Academic/Nonprofit Terms; Industry Terms: Not Available to Industry
How to cite: C512-E22: attB5r-mClover3-nostop-attB1r was a gift from Dominic Esposito (Addgene plasmid # 162944 ; http://n2t.net/addgene:162944 ; RRID:Addgene_162944)
